>Addgene plasmid #222612 | MAC3-NTRK3 | addgene full sequence | sequence record 441413 | Addgene NGS Result
GACATTGATTATTGACTAGTTATTAATAGTAATCAATTACGGGGTCATTAGTTCATAGCCCATATATGGA
GTTCCGCGTTACATAACTTACGGTAAATGGCCCGCCTGGCTGACCGCCCAACGACCCCCGCCCATTGACG
TCAATAATGACGTATGTTCCCATAGTAACGCCAATAGGGACTTTCCATTGACGTCAATGGGTGGAGTATT
TACGGTAAACTGCCCACTTGGCAGTACATCAAGTGTATCATATGCCAAGTACGCCCCCTATTGACGTCAA
TGACGGTAAATGGCCCGCCTGGCATTATGCCCAGTACATGACCTTATGGGACTTTCCTACTTGGCAGTAC
ATCTACGTATTAGTCATCGCTATTACCATGGTGATGCGGTTTTGGCAGTACATCAATGGGCGTGGATAGC
GGTTTGACTCACGGGGATTTCCAAGTCTCCACCCCATTGACGTCAATGGGAGTTTGTTTTGGCACCAAAA
TCAACGGGACTTTCCAAAATGTCGTAACAACTCCGCCCCATTGACGCAAATGGGCGGTAGGCGTGTACGG
TGGGAGGTCTATATAAGCAGAGCTCTCCCTATCAGTGATAGAGATCTCCCTATCAGTGATAGAGATCGTC
GACGAGCTCGTTTAGTGAACCGTCAGATCGCCTGGAGACGCCATCCACGCTGTTTTGACCTCCATAGAAG
ACACCGGGACCGATCCAGCCTCCGGACTCTAGCGTTTAAACTTAAGCTTGGTACCGAGCTCGGATCCACT
AGTCCAGTGTGGTGGAATTCTGCAGATATCAACAAGTTTGTACAAAAAAGCAGGCTCCACCATGGATGTC
TCTCTTTGCCCAGCCAAGTGTAGTTTCTGGCGGATTTTCTTGCTGGGAAGCGTCTGGCTGGACTATGTGG
GCTCCGTGCTGGCTTGCCCTGCAAATTGTGTCTGCAGCAAGACTGAGATCAATTGCCGGCGGCCGGACGA
TGGGAACCTCTTCCCCCTCCTGGAAGGGCAGGATTCAGGGAACAGCAATGGGAACGCCAGTATCAACATC
ACGGACATCTCAAGGAATATCACTTCCATACACATAGAGAACTGGCGCAGTCTTCACACGCTCAACGCCG
TGGACATGGAGCTCTACACCGGACTTCAAAAGCTGACCATCAAGAACTCAGGACTTCGGAGCATTCAGCC
CAGAGCCTTTGCCAAGAACCCCCATTTGCGTTATATAAACCTGTCAAGTAACCGGCTCACCACACTCTCG
TGGCAGCTCTTCCAGACGCTGAGTCTTCGGGAATTGCAGTTGGAGCAGAACTTTTTCAACTGCAGCTGTG
ACATCCGCTGGATGCAGCTCTGGCAGGAGCAGGGGGAGGCCAAGCTCAACAGCCAGAACCTCTACTGCAT
CAACGCTGATGGCTCCCAGCTTCCTCTCTTCCGCATGAACATCAGTCAGTGTGACCTTCCTGAGATCAGC
GTGAGCCACGTCAACCTGACCGTACGAGAGGGTGACAATGCTGTTATCACTTGCAATGGCTCTGGATCAC
CCCTTCCTGATGTGGACTGGATAGTCACTGGGCTGCAGTCCATCAACACTCACCAGACCAATCTGAACTG
GACCAATGTTCATGCCATCAACTTGACGCTGGTGAATGTGACGAGTGAGGACAATGGCTTCACCCTGACG
TGCATTGCAGAGAACGTGGTGGGCATGAGCAATGCCAGTGTTGCCCTCACTGTCTACTATCCCCCACGTG
TGGTGAGCCTGGAGGAGCCTGAGCTGCGCCTGGAGCACTGCATCGAGTTTGTGGTGCGTGGCAACCCCCC
ACCAACGCTGCACTGGCTGCACAATGGGCAGCCTCTGCGGGAGTCCAAGATCATCCATGTGGAATACTAC
CAAGAGGGAGAGATTTCCGAGGGCTGCCTGCTCTTCAACAAGCCCACCCACTACAACAATGGCAACTATA
CCCTCATTGCCAAAAACCCACTGGGCACAGCCAACCAGACCATCAATGGCCACTTCCTCAAGGAGCCCTT
TCCAGAGAGCACGGATAACTTTATCTTGTTTGACGAAGTGAGTCCCACACCTCCTATCACTGTGACCCAC
AAACCAGAAGAAGACACTTTTGGGGTATCCATAGCAGTTGGACTTGCTGCTTTTGCCTGTGTCCTGTTGG
TGGTTCTCTTCGTCATGATCAACAAATATGGTCGACGGTCCAAATTTGGAATGAAGGGTCCCGTGGCTGT
CATCAGTGGTGAGGAGGACTCAGCCAGCCCACTGCACCACATCAACCACGGCATCACCACGCCCTCGTCA
CTGGATGCCGGGCCCGACACTGTGGTCATTGGCATGACTCGCATCCCTGTCATTGAGAACCCCCAGTACT
TCCGTCAGGGACACAACTGCCACAAGCCGGACACGTATGTGCAGCACATTAAGAGGAGAGACATCGTGCT
GAAGCGAGAACTGGGTGAGGGAGCCTTTGGAAAGGTCTTCCTGGCCGAGTGCTACAACCTCAGCCCGACC
AAGGACAAGATGCTTGTGGCTGTGAAGGCCCTGAAGGATCCCACCCTGGCTGCCCGGAAGGATTTCCAGA
GGGAGGCCGAGCTGCTCACCAACCTGCAGCATGAGCACATTGTCAAGTTCTATGGAGTGTGCGGCGATGG
GGACCCCCTCATCATGGTCTTTGAATACATGAAGCATGGAGACCTGAATAAGTTCCTCAGGGCCCATGGG
CCAGATGCAATGATCCTTGTGGATGGACAGCCACGCCAGGCCAAGGGTGAGCTGGGGCTCTCCCAAATGC
TCCACATTGCCAGTCAGATCGCCTCGGGTATGGTGTACCTGGCCTCCCAGCACTTTGTGCACCGAGACCT
GGCCACCAGGAACTGCCTGGTTGGAGCGAATCTGCTAGTGAAGATTGGGGACTTCGGCATGTCCAGAGAT
GTCTACAGCACGGATTATTACAGGGTGGGAGGACACACCATGCTCCCCATTCGCTGGATGCCTCCTGAAA
GCATCATGTACCGGAAGTTCACTACAGAGAGTGATGTATGGAGCTTCGGGGTGATCCTCTGGGAGATCTT
CACCTATGGAAAGCAGCCATGGTTCCAACTCTCAAACACGGAGGTCATTGAGTGCATTACCCAAGGTCGT
GTTTTGGAGCGGCCCCGAGTCTGCCCCAAAGAGGTGTACGATGTCATGCTGGGGTGCTGGCAGAGGGAAC
CACAGCAGCGGTTGAACATCAAGGAGATCTACAAAATCCTCCATGCTTTGGGGAAGGCCACCCCAATCTA
CCTGGACATTCTTGGCGACCCAGCTTTCTTGTACAAAGTGGTTGATATCAAGGCCGCCGACATCACCAGC
CTGTACAAGAAAGTGGGGTGGAGCCATCCCCAGTTCGAGAAGGGCGGAGGATCTGGCGGCGGAAGCGGCG
GAGGAAGCTGGTCCCACCCTCAGTTTGAGAAAGGCACCGAGCTGGGCAGCACCATGGCCAGCTACCCCTA
CGACGTGCCCGACTACGCCGACTTCAAGAACCTGATCTGGCTGAAGGAGGTGGACAGCACCCAGGAGAGA
CTGAAGGAGTGGAACGTGTCCTACGGCACCGCCCTGGTGGCCGACAGACAGACCAAGGGCAGAGGCGGCC
CGGGCAGAAAGTGGCTGAGCCAGGAGGGCGGCCTGTACTTCAGCTTCCTGCTGAACCCCAAGGAGTTCGA
GAACCTGCTGCAGCTGCCCCTGGTGCTGGGCCTGAGCGTGAGCGAGGCCCTGGAGGAGATCACCGAGATC
CCCTTCAGCCTGAAGTGGCCCAACGACGTGTACTTCCAGGAGAAGAAGGTGAGCGGCGTGCTGTGCGAGC
TGAGCAAGGACAAGCTGATCGTGGGCATCGGCATCAACGTGAACCAGAGAGAGATCCCCGAGGAGATCAA
GGACAGAGCCACCACCCTGTACGAGATCACCGGCAAGGACTGGGACAGAAAGGAGGTGCTGCTGAAGGTG
CTGAAGAGAATCAGCGAGAACCTGAAGAAGTTCAAGGAGAAGTGATGACTCGAGTCTAGAGGGCCCGTTT
AAACCCGCTGATCAGCCTCGACTGTGCCTTCTAGTTGCCAGCCATCTGTTGTTTGCCCCTCCCCCGTGCC
TTCCTTGACCCTGGAAGGTGCCACTCCCACTGTCCTTTCCTAATAAAATGAGGAAATTGCATCGCATTGT
CTGAGTAGGTGTCATTCTATTCTGGGGGGTGGGGTGGGGCAGGACAGCAAGGGGGAGGATTGGGAAGACA
ATAGCAGGCATGCTGGGGATGCGGTGGGCTCTATGGCTTCTGAGGCGGAAAGAACCAGCTGGGGCTCTAG
GGGGTATCCCC
[124 nt withheld, positions 4352-4475]
C
[91 nt withheld, positions 4477-4567]
AGGGTGATGGTTCACGTACCTAGAAGTTCCTATTCCGAAGTTCCTATTCTCTAGAAAGTATAGGAACTTC
CTTGGCCAAAAAGCCTGAACTCACCGCGACGTCTGTCGAGAAGTTTCTGATCGAAAAGTTCGACAGCGTC
TCCGACCTGATGCAGCTCTCGGAGGGCGAAGAATCTCGTGCTTTCAGCTTCGATGTAGGAGGGCGTGGAT
ATGTCCTGCGGGTAAATAGCTGCGCCGATGGTTTCTACAAAGATCGTTATGTTTATCGGCACTTTGCATC
GGCCGCGCTCCCGATTCCGGAAGTGCTTGACATTGGGGAATTCAGCGAGAGCCTGACCTATTGCATCTCC
CGCCGTGCACAGGGTGTCACGTTGCAAGACCTGCCTGAAACCGAACTGCCCGCTGTTCTGCAGCCGGTCG
CGGAGGCCATGGATGCGATCGCTGCGGCCGATCTTAGCCAGACGAGCGGGTTCGGCCCATTCGGACCGCA
AGGAATCGGTCAATACACTACATGGCGTGATTTCATATGCGCGATTGCTGATCCCCATGTGTATCACTGG
CAAACTGTGATGGACGACACCGTCAGTGCGTCCGTCGCGCAGGCTCTCGATGAGCTGATGCTTTGGGCCG
AGGACTGCCCCGAAGTCCGGCACCTCGTGCACGCGGATTTCGGCTCCAACAATGTCCTGACGGACAATGG
CCGCATAACAGCGGTCATTGACTGGAGCGAGGCGATGTTCGGGGATTCCCAATACGAGGTCGCCAACATC
TTCTTCTGGAGGCCGTGGTTGGCTTGTATGGAGCAGCAGACGCGCTACTTCGAGCGGAGGCATCCGGAGC
TTGCAGGATCGCCGCGGCTCCGGGCGTATATGCTCCGCATTGGTCTTGACCAACTCTATCAGAGCTTGGT
TGACGGCAATTTCGATGATGCAGCTTGGGCGCAGGGTCGATGCGACGCAATCGTCCGATCCGGAGCCGGG
ACTGTCGGGCGTACACAAATCGCCCGCAGAAGCGCGGCCGTCTGGACCGATGGCTGTGTAGAAGTACTCG
CCGATAGTGGAAACCGACGCCCCAGCACTCGTCCGAGGGCAAAGGAATAGCACGTACTACGAGATTTCGA
TTCCACCGCCGCCTTCTATGAAAGGTTGGGCTTCGGAATCGTTTTCCGGGACGCCGGCTGGATGATCCTC
CAGCGCGGGGATCTCATGCTGGAGTTCTTCGCCCACCCCAACTTGTTTATTGCAGCTTATAATGGTTACA
AATAAAGCAATAGCATCACAAATTTCACAAATAAAGCATTTTTTTCACTGCATTCTAGTTGTGGTTTGTC
CAAACTCATCAATGTATCTTATCATGTCTGTATACCGTCGACCTCTAGCTAGAGCTTGGCGTAATCATGG
TCATAGCTGTTTCCTGTGTGAAATTGTTATCCGCTCACAATTCCACACAACATACGAGCCGGAAGCATAA
AGTGTAAAGCCTGGGGTGCCTAATGAGTGAGCTAACTCACATTAATTGCGTTGCGCTCACTGCCCGCTTT
CCAGTCGGGAAACCTGTCGTGCCAGCTGCATTAATGAATCGGCCAACGCGCGGGGAGAGGCGGTTTGCGT
ATTGGGCGCTCTTCCGCTTCCTCGCTCACTGACTCGCTGCGCTCGGTCGTTCGGCTGCGGCGAGCGGTAT
CAGCTCACTCAAAGGCGGTAATACGGTTATCCACAGAATCAGGGGATAACGCAGGAAAGAACATGTGAGC
AAAAGGCCAGCAAAAGGCCAGGAACCGTAAAAAGGCCGCGTTGCTGGCGTTTTTCCATAGGCTCCGCCCC
CCTGACGAGCATCACAAAAATCGACGCTCAAGTCAGAGGTGGCGAAACCCGACAGGACTATAAAGATACC
AGGCGTTTCCCCCTGGAAGCTCCCTCGTGCGCTCTCCTGTTCCGACCCTGCCGCTTACCGGATACCTGTC
CGCCTTTCTCCCTTCGGGAAGCGTGGCGCTTTCTCATAGCTCACGCTGTAGGTATCTCAGTTCGGTGTAG
GTCGTTCGCTCCAAGCTGGGCTGTGTGCACGAACCCCCCGTTCAGCCCGACCGCTGCGCCTTATCCGGTA
ACTATCGTCTTGAGTCCAACCCGGTAAGACACGACTTATCGCCACTGGCAGCAGCCACTGGTAACAGGAT
TAGCAGAGCGAGGTATGTAGGCGGTGCTACAGAGTTCTTGAAGTGGTGGCCTAACTACGGCTACACTAGA
AGAACAGTATTTGGTATCTGCGCTCTGCTGAAGCCAGTTACCTTCGGAAAAAGAGTTGGTAGCTCTTGAT
CCGGCAAACAAACCACCGCTGGTAGCGGTGGTTTTTTTGTTTGCAAGCAGCAGATTACGCGCAGAAAAAA
AGGATCTCAAGAAGATCCTTTGATCTTTTCTACGGGGTCTGACGCTCAGTGGAACGAAAACTCACGTTAA
GGGATTTTGGTCATGAGATTATCAAAAAGGATCTTCACCTAGATCCTTTTAAATTAAAAATGAAGTTTTA
AATCAATCTAAAGTATATATGAGTAAACTTGGTCTGACAGTTACCAATGCTTAATCAGTGAGGCACCTAT
CTCAGCGATCTGTCTATTTCGTTCATCCATAGTTGCCTGACTCCCCGTCGTGTAGATAACTACGATACGG
GAGGGCTTACCATCTGGCCCCAGTGCTGCAATGATACCGCGAGACCCACGCTCACCGGCTCCAGATTTAT
CAGCAATAAACCAGCCAGCCGGAAGGGCCGAGCGCAGAAGTGGTCCTGCAACTTTATCCGCCTCCATCCA
GTCTATTAATTGTTGCCGGGAAGCTAGAGTAAGTAGTTCGCCAGTTAATAGTTTGCGCAACGTTGTTGCC
ATTGCTACAGGCATCGTGGTGTCACGCTCGTCGTTTGGTATGGCTTCATTCAGCTCCGGTTCCCAACGAT
CAAGGCGAGTTACATGATCCCCCATGTTGTGCAAAAAAGCGGTTAGCTCCTTCGGTCCTCCGATCGTTGT
CAGAAGTAAGTTGGCCGCAGTGTTATCACTCATGGTTATGGCAGCACTGCATAATTCTCTTACTGTCATG
CCATCCGTAAGATGCTTTTCTGTGACTGGTGAGTACTCAACCAAGTCATTCTGAGAATAGTGTATGCGGC
GACCGAGTTGCTCTTGCCCGGCGTCAATACGGGATAATACCGCGCCACATAGCAGAACTTTAAAAGTGCT
CATCATTGGAAAACGTTCTTCGGGGCGAAAACTCTCAAGGATCTTACCGCTGTTGAGATCCAGTTCGATG
TAACCCACTCGTGCACCCAACTGATCTTCAGCATCTTTTACTTTCACCAGCGTTTCTGGGTGAGCAAAAA
CAGGAAGGCAAAATGCCGCAAAAAAGGGAATAAGGGCGACACGGAAATGTTGAATACTCATACTCTTCCT
TTTTCAATATTATTGAAGCATTTATCAGGGTTATTGTCTCATGAGCGGATACATATTTGAATGTATTTAG
AAAAATAAACAAATAGGGGTTCCGCGCACATTTCCCCGAAAAGTGCCACCTGACGTCGACGGATCGGGAG
ATCTCCCGATCCCCTATGGTGCACTCTCAGTACAATCTGCTCTGATGCCGCATAGTTAAGCCAGTATCTG
CTCCCTGCTTGTGTGTTGGAGGTCGCTGAGTAGTGCGCGAGCAAAATTTAAGCTACAACAAGGCAAGGCT
TGACCGACAATTGCATGAAGAATCTGCTTAGGGTTAGGCGTTTTGCGCTGCTTCGCGATGTACGGGCCAG
ATATACGCGTT
Features (pLannotate 1.2.2; 24 found; start..end, strand, type, name):
      1..380     +  enhancer       CMV enhancer: human cytomegalovirus immediate early enhancer
    381..584     +  promoter       CMV promoter: human cytomegalovirus (CMV) immediate early promoter
    586..605     +  promoter       PLtetO-1 promoter (fragment): modified phage lambda PL promoter with tet operator sites (Lutz and Bujard, 1997)
    607..626     +  promoter       PLtetO-1 promoter (fragment): modified phage lambda PL promoter with tet operator sites (Lutz and Bujard, 1997)
    634..667     +  promoter       TRE3GV promoter (fragment): 3rd-generation Tet-responsive promoter that can be activated by binding of Tet-On® 3G, optimized for retroviral and lentiviral vectors
    802..826     +  protein_bind   attB1: mutant version of attB; recombination site for the Gateway® BP reaction BP Clonase™
    832..3306    +  CDS            Ntrk3: NTRK3_MOUSE - Also known as TrkC. Experimental evidence at protein level: Swiss-Prot protein existence level 1. Receptor tyrosine kinase involved in nervous system and probably heart development. Upon binding of its ligand NTF3/neurotrophin-3, NTRK3 autophosphorylates and activates different signaling pathways, including the phosphatidylinositol 3-kinase/AKT and the MAPK pathways, that control cell survival and differentiation. From Mus musculus (Mouse).
   3308..3332    -  protein_bind   attB2: mutant version of attB; recombination site for the Gateway® BP reaction BP Clonase™
   3523..4032    +  CDS            BioID2 (fragment): promiscuous R40G mutant of a biotin protein ligase from Aquifex aeolicus (Kim et al., 2016)
   4082..4306    +  polyA_signal   bGH poly(A) signal: bovine growth hormone polyadenylation signal
   4310..4331    +  promoter       SV40 promoter (fragment): SV40 enhancer and early promoter
   4352..4585    +  rep_origin     f1 ori (fragment) (sequence partly withheld): f1 bacteriophage origin of replication; arrow indicates direction of (+) strand synthesis
   4590..4637    +  protein_bind   FRT: FLP-mediated recombination occurs in the 8-bp core sequence TCTAGAAA (Turan and Bode, 2011). FLP recombinase from the Saccharomyces cerevisiae 2μ plasmid
   4645..5667    +  CDS            HygR: aminoglycoside phosphotransferase from E. coli; aph(4)-Ia; confers resistance to hygromycin
   5677..5802    +  CDS            ble (fragment): BLE_KLEPN - Experimental evidence at protein level: Swiss-Prot protein existence level 1. Binding protein with a strong affinity to the bleomycin family of antibiotics. Binds to CL990; an antimitotic-antibiotic compound. From Klebsiella pneumoniae.
   5797..5918    +  polyA_signal   SV40 poly(A) signal: SV40 polyadenylation signal
   5991..6007    -  protein_bind   lac operator: The lac repressor binds to the lac operator to inhibit transcription in E. coli. This inhibition can be relieved by adding lactose or isopropyl-β-D-thiogalactopyranoside (IPTG). lac repressor encoded by lacI
   6015..6045    -  promoter       lac promoter: promoter for the E. coli lac operon
   6060..6081    -  protein_bind   CAP binding site: CAP binding activates transcription in the presence of cAMP. E. coli catabolite activator protein
   6094..6186    -  CDS            lacI (fragment): lac repressor; lacI; The lac repressor binds to the lac operator to inhibit transcription in E. coli. This inhibition can be relieved by adding lactose or isopropyl-β-D-thiogalactopyranoside (IPTG).
   6369..6957    -  rep_origin     ori: high-copy-number ColE1/pMB1/pBR322/pUC origin of replication
   7128..7988    -  CDS            AmpR: β-lactamase; bla; confers resistance to ampicillin, carbenicillin, and related antibiotics
   7989..8093    -  promoter       AmpR promoter: bla
   8152..8204    -  misc_feature   bom (fragment): basis of mobility region from pBR322
