[The description below was written by a language model from this plasmid's Addgene catalogue record and pLannotate feature annotations shown in this document.]
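Description:
MAC3-NTRK3 is a mammalian expression plasmid of about 8.4 kb built on the MAC3-tag-C Gateway destination backbone. It carries the human NTRK3 open reading frame (TrkC, the receptor tyrosine kinase for neurotrophin-3) fused at its C terminus to the MAC3 tag. It is propagated in E. coli as a high-copy plasmid through a ColE1/pUC-type origin and selected with ampicillin via the β-lactamase gene.

Transcription is driven by the CMV enhancer and immediate early promoter. Short matches to tet operator-containing promoters lie immediately downstream, which suggests a tetracycline-regulatable CMV arrangement, although the catalogue entry lists the promoter only as CMV. The NTRK3 coding sequence sits between attB1 and attB2 sites left by Gateway recombination. The annotation software matched it to the mouse orthologue, but the catalogue records the insert as human, so this probably reflects the closest database hit rather than the actual species. Downstream of attB2, in the tag region, the table detects a fragment related to BioID2, a promiscuous biotin ligase. This fits a tag intended for proximity-dependent biotinylation, but the record does not give the full composition of MAC3. A bGH polyadenylation signal ends the transcription unit.

An FRT site lies directly upstream of a hygromycin resistance gene that has no annotated promoter of its own and is followed by an SV40 poly(A) signal. This layout is typical of FLP-mediated integration into a genomic FRT landing site, where insertion activates hygromycin resistance and gives isogenic stable cell lines. The associated publication indicates use in mapping the protein interactions of NTRK3 by MAC-tag approaches.
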