Addgene plasmid #222612: MAC3-NTRK3
Purpose: Expression of MAC3-tagged NTRK3
Depositing lab: Markku Varjosalo. Depositing organization: University of Helsinki, Institute of Biotechnology. Publication: Analyzing Protein Interactions by MAC-Tag Approaches. Liu X, Salokas K, Keskitalo S, Martinez-Botia P, Varjosalo M. Methods Mol Biol. 2023;2690:281-297. doi: 10.1007/978-1-0716-3327-4_24. PubMed 37450155.
Backbone
  Vector backbone: MAC3-tag-C (Addgene #185481)
  Vector type: Mammalian Expression, Bacterial Expression
Growth in bacteria
  Bacterial resistance: Ampicillin, 100 μg/mL
  Growth temperature: 37°C
  Growth strain: DH5alpha
  Copy number: High Copy
Gene/Insert
  Gene/Insert name: NTRK3
  Species: H. sapiens (human)
  Insert size (bp): 2517
  Entrez Gene: NTRK3 (a.k.a. GP145-TrkC, TRKC, gp145(trkC))
  Promoter: CMV
  Tag / fusion protein: MAC3 (C terminal on insert)
  Cloning method: Gateway Cloning
Terms and licenses: Academic/Nonprofit Terms; Industry Terms
How to cite: MAC3-NTRK3 was a gift from Markku Varjosalo (Addgene plasmid # 222612 ; http://n2t.net/addgene:222612 ; RRID:Addgene_222612)
